Addgene plasmid #155130: HDM-SARS2-Spike-delta21
Purpose: Encodes SARS-CoV-2 Spike with 21 aa C-terminal deletions for lentiviral pseudotyping
Depositing lab: Jesse Bloom. Depositing organization: Fred Hutchinson Cancer Center. Publication: Protocol and Reagents for Pseudotyping Lentiviral Particles with SARS-CoV-2 Spike Protein for Neutralization Assays. Crawford KHD, Eguia R, Dingens AS, Loes AN, Malone KD, Wolf CR, Chu HY, Tortorici MA, Veesler D, Murphy M, Pettie D, King NP, Balazs AB, Bloom JD. Viruses. 2020 May 6;12(5). pii: v12050513. doi: 10.3390/v12050513. PubMed 32384820.
Backbone
  Vector backbone: HDM
  Backbone size w/o insert (bp): 4750
  Total vector size (bp): 8314
  Modifications to backbone: CGCCACC added 3' to EcoRI site and 5' to S start codon
  Vector type: Mammalian Expression, Lentiviral
Growth in bacteria
  Bacterial resistance: Ampicillin, 100 μg/mL
  Growth temperature: 37°C
  Growth strain: NEB Stable
  Copy number: High Copy
Gene/Insert
  Gene/Insert name: SARS-CoV-2 Spike-delta21 (alt name: Codon optimized SARS-CoV-2 Spike)
  Species: Severe acute respiratory syndrome coronavirus 2
  Insert size (bp): 3762
  Mutation: Codon optimized to H. sapiens using IDT codon optimization tool; deleted 21 amino acids by deletion from 3769-3831
  GenBank ID: 43740568
  Entrez Gene: S (a.k.a. GU280_gp02, spike glycoprotein)
  Promoter: CMV
  Cloning method: Restriction Enzyme; 5′ cloning site EcoRI (not destroyed); 3′ cloning site HindIII (not destroyed)
  Sequencing primers: 5′ CGCATGGTGTGGTCTTTCTCC; 3′ agtccaagctaggcccttttg
Terms and licenses: Academic/Nonprofit Terms; Industry Terms: Not Available to Industry
Depositor comments: Based on a plasmid described previously in Crawford et al. 2020, Protocol and Reagents for Pseudotyping Lentiviral Particles with SARS-CoV-2 Spike Protein for Neutralization Assays (https://www.mdpi.com/1999-4915/12/5/513) This is a version of the Spike expression plasmid used to pseudotype lentivirus which provided better titers in this protocol.
How to cite: HDM-SARS2-Spike-delta21 was a gift from Jesse Bloom (Addgene plasmid # 155130 ; http://n2t.net/addgene:155130 ; RRID:Addgene_155130)
