[The description below was written by a language model from this plasmid's Addgene catalogue record and the feature table of its GenBank file.]
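Description:
HDM-SARS2-Spike-delta21 is a mammalian expression plasmid built on the HDM backbone that supplies the SARS-CoV-2 Spike glycoprotein in trans for pseudotyping lentiviral particles. Although catalogued under the lentiviral category, the annotated features show no LTRs, packaging signal or other lentiviral genome elements. It acts as an envelope-protein helper plasmid rather than a transfer vector. In bacteria it is maintained through a high-copy ColE1/pUC-type origin and selected with ampicillin via the bla (beta-lactamase) gene under its own promoter.

The expression cassette consists of the human cytomegalovirus immediate-early enhancer and promoter, followed by an internally truncated human beta-globin intron, which generally improves mRNA processing and expression. Next come the Spike coding sequence and a human beta-globin polyadenylation signal. The insert, about 3.8 kb, was codon optimized for human cells and cloned between retained EcoRI and HindIII sites, with a short Kozak-type sequence added just upstream of the start codon. It carries a deletion that removes the last 21 amino acids of the Spike cytoplasmic tail. The feature table does not annotate the Spike open reading frame itself, but the unannotated region between the intron and the poly(A) signal matches the recorded insert size. A primer site for the SV40 promoter/origin is also annotated, though no full SV40 element is listed.

The plasmid is intended for co-transfection with lentiviral backbone and helper plasmids to produce Spike-pseudotyped particles for uses such as neutralization assays. The depositor notes that this truncated version gave better pseudovirus titers than the earlier Spike plasmid on which it is based.
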