LOCUS       Exported 8316 bp ds-DNA circular SYN 12-MAY-2021
DEFINITION  Encodes SARS-CoV-2 Spike with 21 aa C-terminal deletions for
            lentiviral pseudotyping.
ACCESSION   .
VERSION     .
KEYWORDS    HDM-SARS2-Spike-delta21
SOURCE      synthetic DNA construct
  ORGANISM  synthetic DNA construct
REFERENCE   1 (bases 1 to 8316)
  AUTHORS   Crawford KHD, Eguia R, Dingens AS, Loes AN, Malone KD, Wolf CR, Chu
            HY, Tortorici MA, Veesler D, Murphy M, Pettie D, King NP, Balazs AB,
            Bloom JD
  TITLE     Protocol and Reagents for Pseudotyping Lentiviral Particles with
            SARS-CoV-2 Spike Protein for Neutralization Assays.
  JOURNAL   Viruses. 2020 May 6;12(5). pii: v12050513. doi: 10.3390/v12050513.
  PUBMED    32384820
REFERENCE   2 (bases 1 to 8316)
  AUTHORS   .
  TITLE     Direct Submission
  JOURNAL   Exported May 12, 2021 from SnapGene Server 1.1.58
            http://www.snapgene.com
FEATURES             Location/Qualifiers
     source          1..8316
                     /organism="synthetic DNA construct"
                     /mol_type="other DNA"
     primer_bind     complement(144..163)
                     /label=SV40pro-F
                     /note="SV40 promoter/origin, forward primer"
     enhancer        265..644
                     /label=CMV enhancer
                     /note="human cytomegalovirus immediate early enhancer"
     promoter        645..848
                     /label=CMV promoter
                     /note="human cytomegalovirus (CMV) immediate early
                     promoter"
     primer_bind     799..819
                     /label=CMV-F
                     /note="Human CMV immediate early promoter, forward primer"
     primer_bind     845..869
                     /label=LNCX
                     /note="Human CMV promoter, forward primer"
     intron          962..1437
                     /label=-beta-globin intron
                     /note="internally truncated intron from human beta-globin"
     primer_bind     complement(5269..5285)
                     /label=KS primer
                     /note="common sequencing primer, one of multiple similar
                     variants"
     primer_bind     complement(5270..5286)
                     /label=pBluescriptKS
                     /note="For pBluescript vector"
     polyA_signal    5379..5773
                     /label=-beta-globin poly(A)
                     /note="human beta-globin polyadenylation signal"
     primer_bind     complement(6107..6125)
                     /label=pBRforEco
                     /note="pBR322 vectors, upsteam of EcoRI site, forward
                     primer"
     promoter        6193..6297
                     /gene="bla"
                     /label=AmpR promoter
     CDS             6298..7158
                     /codon_start=1
                     /gene="bla"
                     /product="beta-lactamase"
                     /label=AmpR
                     /note="confers resistance to ampicillin, carbenicillin, and
                     related antibiotics"
                     /translation="MSIQHFRVALIPFFAAFCLPVFAHPETLVKVKDAEDQLGARVGYI
                     ELDLNSGKILESFRPEERFPMMSTFKVLLCGAVLSRIDAGQEQLGRRIHYSQNDLVEYS
                     PVTEKHLTDGMTVRELCSAAITMSDNTAANLLLTTIGGPKELTAFLHNMGDHVTRLDRW
                     EPELNEAIPNDERDTTMPVAMATTLRKLLTGELLTLASRQQLIDWMEADKVAGPLLRSA
                     LPAGWFIADKSGAGERGSRGIIAALGPDGKPSRIVVIYTTGSQATMDERNRQIAEIGAS
                     LIKHW"
     primer_bind     complement(6516..6535)
                     /label=Amp-R
                     /note="Ampicillin resistance gene, reverse primer"
     rep_origin      7329..7917
                     /direction=RIGHT
                     /label=ori
                     /note="high-copy-number ColE1/pMB1/pBR322/pUC origin of
                     replication"
     primer_bind     7818..7837
                     /label=pBR322ori-F
                     /note="pBR322 origin, forward primer"
ORIGIN
        1 gcgggcatcc cgatgccgcc ggaagcgaga agaatcataa tggggaaggc catccagcct
       61 cgcgtcgggg agctttttgc aaaagcctag gcctccaaaa aagcctcctc actacttctg
      121 gaatagctca gaggccgagg cggcctcggc ctctgcataa ataaaaaaaa ttagtcagcc
      181 atgagcttgg cccattgcat acgttgtatc catatcataa tatgtacatt tatattggct
      241 catgtccaac attaccgcca tgttgacatt gattattgac tagttattaa tagtaatcaa
      301 ttacggggtc attagttcat agcccatata tggagttccg cgttacataa cttacggtaa
      361 atggcccgcc tggctgaccg cccaacgacc cccgcccatt gacgtcaata atgacgtatg
      421 ttcccatagt aacgccaata gggactttcc attgacgtca atgggtggag tatttacggt
      481 aaactgccca cttggcagta catcaagtgt atcatatgcc aagtacgccc cctattgacg
      541 tcaatgacgg taaatggccc gcctggcatt atgcccagta catgacctta tgggactttc
      601 ctacttggca gtacatctac gtattagtca tcgctattac catggtgatg cggttttggc
      661 agtacatcaa tgggcgtgga tagcggtttg actcacgggg atttccaagt ctccacccca
      721 ttgacgtcaa tgggagtttg ttttggcacc aaaatcaacg ggactttcca aaatgtcgta
      781 acaactccgc cccattgacg caaatgggcg gtaggcgtgt acggtgggag gtctatataa
      841 gcagagctcg tttagtgaac cgtcagatcg cctggagacg ccatccacgc tgttttgacc
      901 tccatagaag acaccgggac cgatccagcc tcccctcgaa gctgatcctg agaacttcag
      961 ggtgagtcta tgggaccctt gatgttttct ttccccttct tttctatggt taagttcatg
     1021 tcataggaag gggagaagta acagggtaca catattgacc aaatcagggt aattttgcat
     1081 ttgtaatttt aaaaaatgct ttcttctttt aatatacttt tttgtttatc ttatttctaa
     1141 tactttccct aatctctttc tttcagggca ataatgatac aatgtatcat gcctctttgc
     1201 accattctaa agaataacag tgataatttc tgggttaagg caatagcaat atttctgcat
     1261 ataaatattt ctgcatataa attgtaactg atgtaagagg tttcatattg ctaatagcag
     1321 ctacaatcca gctaccattc tgcttttatt ttatggttgg gataaggctg gattattctg
     1381 agtccaagct aggccctttt gctaatcatg ttcatacctc ttatcttcct cccacagctc
     1441 ctgggcaacg tgctggtctg tgtgctggcc catcactttg gcaaagaatt ccgccaccat
     1501 gttcgtgttc ctggtactcc ttcctttggt gtcttcccag tgtgtaaatc ttaccactcg
     1561 gacccagctt ccacccgcct acaccaacag tttcacacgc ggcgtctact atcctgacaa
     1621 ggtgtttagg agttcagtct tgcactcaac tcaagacttg ttcctccctt tctttagcaa
     1681 tgtgacgtgg tttcatgcca ttcatgtctc cggcacaaac ggaacgaagc gctttgataa
     1741 tcctgtgctc ccgttcaacg atggagtgta cttcgcgtcc acagagaaga gcaatatcat
     1801 tcgaggttgg atcttcggaa cgacactcga ctcaaagacg cagtcccttc tcatcgtcaa
     1861 taatgccacg aacgtggtca tcaaagtgtg cgagtttcaa ttctgtaatg atcccttcct
     1921 gggcgtctat tatcacaaga acaacaaatc ctggatggag tccgaattta gagtctactc
     1981 cagcgccaac aactgcactt tcgaatacgt atcacagcca ttcttgatgg accttgaagg
     2041 aaagcagggt aatttcaaga acttgaggga gttcgtattc aagaatatcg acgggtactt
     2101 taagatttat agcaaacaca cacccattaa tttggtgcgg gatcttcctc agggatttag
     2161 tgctcttgag cctctcgttg acctccctat tggcattaac atcacccgct ttcaaaccct
     2221 gttggccctg catcggtcct acctgacacc gggcgactca agttccggat ggaccgcagg
     2281 tgccgccgca tactatgtgg gctaccttca gccaagaaca tttctgctga aatataatga
     2341 gaacgggacc attacagatg cggtggattg tgcactcgac cctctgtctg agacgaaatg
     2401 cacccttaag agcttcacgg tggagaaagg catttatcag acttctaact tcagagttca
     2461 acccaccgag tccattgtgc gattcccaaa tattacgaat ttgtgcccat ttggtgaggt
     2521 cttcaatgct actcgattcg cctcagttta tgcatggaac cgaaagagaa tttccaattg
     2581 tgtggcggac tactcagtat tgtataatag tgcaagcttt agcacattca aatgttacgg
     2641 cgtgtctcca acgaagctga acgatctctg tttcacaaac gtttatgcgg attccttcgt
     2701 gattcgcggc gatgaggtcc gacagattgc gcctgggcaa acgggtaaga tcgctgatta
     2761 caactataag ttgccggacg atttcacagg atgtgtcata gcttggaata gcaataattt
     2821 ggacagtaag gttggcggaa actacaatta tttgtacagg ttgtttcgca agtcaaattt
     2881 gaaaccattt gagagagata tatctacgga gatatatcaa gccggctcta caccatgtaa
     2941 tggtgtggag ggctttaact gctactttcc actccagtca tatggtttcc aacctacaaa
     3001 tggagtaggg tatcaaccgt acagagttgt ggtcttgagt ttcgaattgc tccacgctcc
     3061 agcaacggta tgcggtccta agaaatccac aaatcttgtg aagaacaagt gcgtaaattt
     3121 caacttcaat gggctgactg gaacaggcgt gctgactgag agtaacaaga agttcttgcc
     3181 tttccaacaa ttcgggcggg acatagctga taccactgac gccgtccgcg accctcagac
     3241 cctggagatt ctggacataa ctccttgttc tttcggtggc gtcagtgtta tcactcccgg
     3301 gaccaacacc tccaaccaag tcgcggtcct ctatcaagac gtcaactgta cggaagtacc
     3361 ggtagccatc catgcggacc aacttacacc gacttggagg gtttactcta caggaagcaa
     3421 tgtctttcaa acacgagccg ggtgtctgat cggagcagaa cacgttaaca acagctacga
     3481 atgtgacata ccaataggcg cagggatttg tgcttcatat cagacacaga ccaatagccc
     3541 gcggagagcg agaagcgtag caagccaaag catcatcgcg tacacgatga gcctcggagc
     3601 agagaacagc gtcgcgtata gcaataattc aatagctatc ccaacaaatt tcactatttc
     3661 ggtcaccact gagattctgc cggtctccat gaccaagaca tccgtcgatt gtactatgta
     3721 catatgcggc gacagcacgg agtgcagtaa cttgctcctt cagtacggtt ccttctgtac
     3781 gcagcttaac cgggcactga cgggtatcgc ggtagaacag gacaagaaca cacaggaggt
     3841 cttcgcgcag gtcaaacaaa tctacaagac accacccata aaggacttcg gcgggttcaa
     3901 tttcagccaa atcctgccgg acccttccaa acctagtaag aggtcattca ttgaggatct
     3961 tctgtttaac aaagttacgc ttgcggacgc gggattcatt aagcagtatg gtgactgcct
     4021 tggagatatt gccgccaggg atttgatatg tgcacagaaa tttaacggcc tcaccgttct
     4081 gccgcctctg ctcaccgatg agatgatagc gcagtacacg agcgcactcc tggcaggtac
     4141 aattacaagc ggatggacat tcggtgcagg agcagcgttg cagataccct ttgctatgca
     4201 gatggcttat cgatttaacg ggattggcgt cacgcagaac gtcctttatg agaatcagaa
     4261 attgattgca aatcagttca atagtgctat cggtaagatt caggacagct tgagcagtac
     4321 cgcgtctgca ctgggaaagt tgcaggacgt ggtgaatcag aatgcacaag cactgaatac
     4381 cttggttaag caattgagta gcaatttcgg cgccatatca agtgtactga atgatatcct
     4441 gtcacggttg gacaaggtag aagccgaagt tcagattgac cgcttgatca ccgggcgcct
     4501 ccaaagtctg cagacctacg tcacacaaca attgatcaga gcagcagaga taagagcatc
     4561 tgctaacctg gctgccacta agatgtctga atgtgtgctt gggcagtcaa agagggtaga
     4621 tttctgcgga aagggctacc accttatgtc tttccctcag agcgctccgc atggtgtggt
     4681 ctttctccat gtgacttatg tgcctgctca agagaagaac tttacgacgg cgcccgctat
     4741 atgccatgat ggtaaggcgc actttccaag ggagggagtg ttcgtgtcca acggcactca
     4801 ctggtttgtc acccaacgaa atttctacga gcctcaaatt attaccaccg acaatacctt
     4861 tgttagcggt aactgtgacg tcgtaattgg gattgttaat aatacagtct acgatcctct
     4921 gcagccggaa ctggactcct ttaaagagga gctggacaaa tatttcaaga accacacatc
     4981 tcctgacgta gatcttggag acataagcgg tataaatgca agtgttgtta acattcagaa
     5041 agaaatagat aggttgaacg aagttgcgaa gaaccttaac gagtcactga tagacctcca
     5101 agagcttggg aagtacgagc aatatatcaa gtggccttgg tatatttggc tcgggttcat
     5161 agcaggactt atcgctatag tcatggtgac tataatgctg tgctgcatga caagctgctg
     5221 cagctgtctc aaaggctgtt gctcttgcgg ctcttaatga aagcttatcg ataccgtcga
     5281 cctcgagggc ccagatctaa ttcaccccac cagtgcaggc tgcctatcag aaagtggtgg
     5341 ctggtgtggc taatgccctg gcccacaagt atcactaagc tcgctttctt gctgtccaat
     5401 ttctattaaa ggttcctttg ttccctaagt ccaactacta aactggggga tattatgaag
     5461 ggccttgagc atctggattc tgcctaataa aaaacattta ttttcattgc aatgatgtat
     5521 ttaaattatt tctgaatatt ttactaaaaa gggaatgtgg gaggtcagtg catttaaaac
     5581 ataaagaaat gaagagctag ttcaaacctt gggaaaatac actatatctt aaactccatg
     5641 aaagaaggtg aggctgcaaa cagctaatgc acattggcaa cagcccctga tgcctatgcc
     5701 ttattcatcc ctcagaaaag gattcaagta gaggcttgat ttggaggtta aagttttgct
     5761 atgctgtatt ttacattact tattgtttta gctgtcctca tgaatgtctt ttcactaccc
     5821 atttgcttat cctgcatctc tcagccttga ctccactcag ttctcttgct tagagatacc
     5881 acctttcccc tgaagtgttc cttccatgtt ttacggcgag atggtttctc ctcgcctggc
     5941 cactcagcct tagttgtctc tgttgtctta tagaggtcta cttgaagaag gaaaaacagg
     6001 gggcatggtt tgactgtcct gtgagccctt cttccctgcc tcccccactc acagtgaccc
     6061 ggaatccctc gacatggcag tctagatcat tcttgaagac gaaagggcct cgtgatacgc
     6121 ctatttttat aggttaatgt catgataata atggtttctt agacgtcagg tggcactttt
     6181 cggggaaatg tgcgcggaac ccctatttgt ttatttttct aaatacattc aaatatgtat
     6241 ccgctcatga gacaataacc ctgataaatg cttcaataat attgaaaaag gaagagtatg
     6301 agtattcaac atttccgtgt cgcccttatt cccttttttg cggcattttg ccttcctgtt
     6361 tttgctcacc cagaaacgct ggtgaaagta aaagatgctg aagatcagtt gggtgcacga
     6421 gtgggttaca tcgaactgga tctcaacagc ggtaagatcc ttgagagttt tcgccccgaa
     6481 gaacgttttc caatgatgag cacttttaaa gttctgctat gtggcgcggt attatcccgt
     6541 attgacgccg ggcaagagca actcggtcgc cgcatacact attctcagaa tgacttggtt
     6601 gagtactcac cagtcacaga aaagcatctt acggatggca tgacagtaag agaattatgc
     6661 agtgctgcca taaccatgag tgataacact gcggccaact tacttctgac aacgatcgga
     6721 ggaccgaagg agctaaccgc ttttttgcac aacatggggg atcatgtaac tcgccttgat
     6781 cgttgggaac cggagctgaa tgaagccata ccaaacgacg agcgtgacac cacgatgcct
     6841 gtagcaatgg caacaacgtt gcgcaaacta ttaactggcg aactacttac tctagcttcc
     6901 cggcaacaat taatagactg gatggaggcg gataaagttg caggaccact tctgcgctcg
     6961 gcccttccgg ctggctggtt tattgctgat aaatctggag ccggtgagcg tgggtctcgc
     7021 ggtatcattg cagcactggg gccagatggt aagccctccc gtatcgtagt tatctacacg
     7081 acggggagtc aggcaactat ggatgaacga aatagacaga tcgctgagat aggtgcctca
     7141 ctgattaagc attggtaact gtcagaccaa gtttactcat atatacttta gattgattta
     7201 aaacttcatt tttaatttaa aaggatctag gtgaagatcc tttttgataa tctcatgacc
     7261 aaaatccctt aacgtgagtt ttcgttccac tgagcgtcag accccgtaga aaagatcaaa
     7321 ggatcttctt gagatccttt ttttctgcgc gtaatctgct gcttgcaaac aaaaaaacca
     7381 ccgctaccag cggtggtttg tttgccggat caagagctac caactctttt tccgaaggta
     7441 actggcttca gcagagcgca gataccaaat actgttcttc tagtgtagcc gtagttaggc
     7501 caccacttca agaactctgt agcaccgcct acatacctcg ctctgctaat cctgttacca
     7561 gtggctgctg ccagtggcga taagtcgtgt cttaccgggt tggactcaag acgatagtta
     7621 ccggataagg cgcagcggtc gggctgaacg gggggttcgt gcacacagcc cagcttggag
     7681 cgaacgacct acaccgaact gagataccta cagcgtgagc tatgagaaag cgccacgctt
     7741 cccgaaggga gaaaggcgga caggtatccg gtaagcggca gggtcggaac aggagagcgc
     7801 acgagggagc ttccaggggg aaacgcctgg tatctttata gtcctgtcgg gtttcgccac
     7861 ctctgacttg agcgtcgatt tttgtgatgc tcgtcagggg ggcggagcct atggaaaaac
     7921 gccagcaacg gagatgcgcc gcgtgcggct gctggagatg gcggacgcga tggatatgtt
     7981 ctgccaaggg ttggtttgcg cattcacagt tctccgcaag aattgattgg ctccaattct
     8041 tggagtggtg aatccgttag cgaggtgccg ccggcttcca ttcaggtcga ggtggcccgg
     8101 ctccatgcac cgcgacgcaa cgcggggagg cagacaaggt atagggcggc gcctacaatc
     8161 catgccaacc cgttccatgt gctcgccgag gcggcataaa tcgccgtgac gatcagcggt
     8221 ccaatgatcg aagttaggct ggtaagagcc gcgagcgatc cttgaagctg tccctgatgg
     8281 tcgtcatcta cctgcctgga cagcatggcc tgcaac
//
